Addgene plasmid #148636: pT7-V5-SBP-C1-DmRoquin-ILLVtoEEEE_AE
Purpose: Mammalian Expression of DmRoquin-ILLVtoEEEE
Depositing lab: Elisa Izaurralde. Depositing organization: Max Planck Institute for Developmental Biology. Publication: A CAF40-binding motif facilitates recruitment of the CCR4-NOT complex to mRNAs targeted by Drosophila Roquin. Sgromo A, Raisch T, Bawankar P, Bhandari D, Chen Y, Kuzuoglu-Ozturk D, Weichenrieder O, Izaurralde E. Nat Commun. 2017 Feb 6;8:14307. doi: 10.1038/ncomms14307. PubMed 28165457.
Backbone
  Vector backbone: Unknown
  Vector type: Mammalian Expression
Growth in bacteria
  Bacterial resistance: Kanamycin, 50 μg/mL
  Growth temperature: 37°C
  Growth strain: DH5alpha
  Copy number: High Copy
Gene/Insert
  Gene/Insert name: DmRoquin-ILLVtoEEEE
  Species: D. melanogaster (fly)
  Entrez Gene: roq (a.k.a. CG16807, Dmel\CG16807, NEST:bs21b12)
  Cloning method: Unknown
Terms and licenses: Academic/Nonprofit Terms; Industry Terms: Not Available to Industry
Depositor comments: ORF extracted from isoform C NCBI:NM_001275011.1 Plasmids from this collection were made available to the research community and donated after the lab closed. Please note that the sequence provided by the depositing laboratory may be theoretical/predicted or based on Sanger sequencing results. There may be discrepancies between sequencing results obtained by Addgene and the depositor sequence. If an Addgene verified sequence is not available, please contact before placing your order to request that our lab fully sequence the plasmid.
How to cite: pT7-V5-SBP-C1-DmRoquin-ILLVtoEEEE_AE was a gift from Elisa Izaurralde (Addgene plasmid # 148636 ; http://n2t.net/addgene:148636 ; RRID:Addgene_148636)
