[The description below was written by a language model from this plasmid's Addgene catalogue record and pLannotate feature annotations shown in this document.]
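Description:
pT7-V5-SBP-C1-DmRoquin-ILLVtoEEEE_AE is a 6,667 nt mammalian expression plasmid encoding a mutant form of Drosophila melanogaster Roquin (gene roq, CG16807). The record lists the backbone as unknown. In bacteria it is maintained at high copy through a ColE1/pUC-type origin and selected with kanamycin. The resistance gene is the Tn5 NeoR/KanR aminoglycoside phosphotransferase, placed behind both a bacterial bla promoter and the SV40 enhancer/early promoter and followed by the HSV TK polyadenylation signal, so the same cassette can also confer G418 resistance in mammalian cells. An f1 origin is also present.

The expression unit is driven by the CMV immediate early enhancer and promoter. A T7 promoter lies just downstream of it, which would also permit transcription by T7 RNA polymerase. The reading frame opens with a V5 epitope tag and a streptavidin-binding peptide (SBP), followed by a short cloning-site remnant and then the Roquin ORF, giving an N-terminally V5-SBP-tagged protein. Transcripts end at the SV40 poly(A) signal. The depositor notes that the ORF derives from isoform C. The automated annotation labels part of the insert as a fragment of mouse Rc3h1, reflecting homology to the mammalian Roquin orthologue rather than a mouse sequence. Small hits to an HIV-1 LTR, SV40 large T antigen, ble and bGH poly(A) are only fragments and are probably backbone remnants or annotation artefacts.

The name indicates that four hydrophobic residues (I, L, L, V) are replaced by glutamates, though their positions are not given. The associated publication concerns a CAF40-binding motif that recruits the CCR4-NOT complex to Roquin's target mRNAs, so this mutant plausibly disrupts that interaction. The tags suit streptavidin pulldown and V5 detection.
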