Features (pLannotate 1.2.2; 18 found; start..end, strand, type, name):
     61..364     +  enhancer       CMV enhancer: human cytomegalovirus immediate early enhancer
    365..568     +  promoter       CMV promoter: human cytomegalovirus (CMV) immediate early promoter
    564..597     +  LTR            5' LTR (truncated) (fragment): truncated 5' long terminal repeat (LTR) from HIV-1
    613..631     +  promoter       T7 promoter: promoter for bacteriophage T7 RNA polymerase
    668..709     +  CDS            V5 tag: epitope tag from simian virus 5
    731..844     +  CDS            SBP: streptavidin-binding peptide selected from a peptide library; binds streptavidin with nanomolar affinity (Keefe et al., 2001)
    845..863     +  misc_feature   MCS (fragment): multiple cloning site
    866..2404    +  CDS            Rc3h1 (fragment): RC3H1_MOUSE - Also known as Gm551, Kiaa2025. Experimental evidence at protein level: Swiss-Prot protein existence level 1. Post-transcriptional repressor of mRNAs containing a conserved stem loop motif, called constitutive decay element (CDE), which is often located in the 3'-UTR, as in HMGXB3, ICOS, IER3, NFKBID, NFKBIZ, PPP1R10, TNF, TNFRSF4 and in many more mRNAs (PubMed:23663784, PubMed:25026077, PubMed:18172933). Cleaves translationally inactive mRNAs harboring a stem-loop (SL), often located in their 3'-UTRs, during the early phase of inflammation in a helicase UPF1-independent manner (P
   3348..3432    +  CDS            large T antigen (fragment): large T antigen from SV40 (simian virus 40)
   3455..3576    +  polyA_signal   SV40 poly(A) signal: SV40 polyadenylation signal
   3610..4038    -  rep_origin     f1 ori (sequence partly withheld): f1 bacteriophage origin of replication; arrow indicates direction of (+) strand synthesis
   4065..4169    +  promoter       AmpR promoter: bla
   4171..4528    +  promoter       SV40 promoter: SV40 enhancer and early promoter
   4563..5357    +  CDS            NeoR/KanR: aminoglycoside phosphotransferase from Tn5; aph(3')-II (or nptII); confers resistance to neomycin, kanamycin, and G418 (Geneticin®)
   5378..5530    +  CDS            ble (fragment): BLE_KLEPN - Experimental evidence at protein level: Swiss-Prot protein existence level 1. Binding protein with a strong affinity to the bleomycin family of antibiotics. Binds to CL990; an antimitotic-antibiotic compound. From Klebsiella pneumoniae.
   5589..5636    +  polyA_signal   HSV TK poly(A) signal: herpes simplex virus thymidine kinase polyadenylation signal (Cole and Stacy, 1985)
   5727..5743    -  polyA_signal   bGH poly(A) signal (fragment): bovine growth hormone polyadenylation signal
   5965..6553    +  rep_origin     ori: high-copy-number ColE1/pMB1/pBR322/pUC origin of replication
>Addgene plasmid #148636 | pT7-V5-SBP-C1-DmRoquin-ILLVtoEEEE_AE | depositor full sequence | sequence record 291084 | Full Sequence
TAGTTATTAATAGTAATCAATTACGGGGTCATTAGTTCATAGCCCATATATGGAGTTCCGCGTTACATAA
CTTACGGTAAATGGCCCGCCTGGCTGACCGCCCAACGACCCCCGCCCATTGACGTCAATAATGACGTATG
TTCCCATAGTAACGCCAATAGGGACTTTCCATTGACGTCAATGGGTGGAGTATTTACGGTAAACTGCCCA
CTTGGCAGTACATCAAGTGTATCATATGCCAAGTACGCCCCCTATTGACGTCAATGACGGTAAATGGCCC
GCCTGGCATTATGCCCAGTACATGACCTTATGGGACTTTCCTACTTGGCAGTACATCTACGTATTAGTCA
TCGCTATTACCATGGTGATGCGGTTTTGGCAGTACATCAATGGGCGTGGATAGCGGTTTGACTCACGGGG
ATTTCCAAGTCTCCACCCCATTGACGTCAATGGGAGTTTGTTTTGGCACCAAAATCAACGGGACTTTCCA
AAATGTCGTAACAACTCCGCCCCATTGACGCAAATGGGCGGTAGGCGTGTACGGTGGGAGGTCTATATAA
GCAGAGCTCTCTGGCTAACTAGAGAACCCACTGCTTACTGGCTTATCGAAATTAATACGACTCACTATAG
GGAGACCCAAGCTCTAGCGCTACCGGTCGCCACCATGGGTAAGCCTATCCCTAACCCTCTCCTCGGTCTC
GATTCTACGCCCGGAAGCGGTAGCGGTACGATGGACGAGAAGACCACCGGCTGGGGGGGCGGCCACGTGG
TGGAGGGCCTGGCCGGCGAGCTGGAGCAGCTGCGGGCCAGGCTGGAGCACCACCCTCAGGGCCAGCGGGA
GCCCAGATCTCGAGCTCAAGCTTATATGCCGATTCAGGCTCCCTCATGGACAGATTTTCTGAACTGTCCC
ATCTGCTGCAATGAATTCGCGGCCAGCCAGCGATGTCCGGTCAGTCTGGGCTGCGGGCACACCATCTGCA
AGCTATGCCTGACGACCCTCTACAACCGGCAGTGTCCCTTCGATCAGACCGTGATTGTCAGTGACATCGA
CAATTTGCCCATCAACCATGCCTTGCTCCAGTTGGTCAAGGACTCGGAGCTCCTCGAGCTGGCACCACCA
CCGCCCAGTGTGCAGAAGCTGGAGCCGGAGCACCTTAAGTGTTACCAACTGGGTCAGCGGTGCATCGAGG
AGCTGGCTTTGCACTTGAAGTCCTTCCTCAACCTGAACGGAAATGGCAATCTTCTAACTCGACCCATGTT
ACGGAAACTGGTTACTCTGGTCAACTGCCAGCTGATGGAGGAGGAGGGACGGGTGAGAGCGCTTCGAGCA
GCCAGATCCCTAGGCGAACGCACAGTCACCGAGCTGATCCTGCAGCACCAAAATCCCCAGCAGTTGAGCT
CAAATCTGTGGGCTGCAGTGCGGACAAGAGGATGCCAGTTCCTTGGACCCGCCATGCAGGAGGAGGTGCT
CAAACTGGTGCTGCTGGCCTTGGAGGAGGGATCAGCGCTTTCGCGCAAAGTGCTGGTCATGTTCGTCGTG
CAGCGACTAGAGCCGAAGTTTCCCCAGGCCTCCAAGACGAGTATCGGACATGTGGTACAGCTGCTCTACC
GCGCCAGCTGCTTCAAGGTGTCCAAGCGGGAGGCGGACTCGTCGTTGATGCAGCTCAAAGAGGAATTCCG
TACGTATGACGCCCTACGCCGGGAGCACGATGCCCAAATCGTTCAGATAGCCACCGAGGCGGGTCTGCGA
ATTGCACCGGAACAATGGTCTTCCCTATTGTATGGCGACGTGATGCATAAAAGCCACATGCAGAGCATCA
TCGATAAGCTGCAGACGCCAAGCTCCTTTGCGCAATCAGTCCAGGAATTGGTCATCGCCTTGCAGCGGAC
CAGCGATCCTGCGAAGCTATCCAGTTTGCATCATCATCTGAAGTACCTGGCCAATATTGATCCCTGTGCG
GAGGTTGCCCCGTGGTCGGTTTTGGCTGAGGCCTTGGATGCAGTGCGGCATTCGGTCGTTGGACTGGTGA
ACTTCCTTCAGCACCACGGAGTGCGCAAGGCGCAGGACGGCATCAGTGGCGGTGGCAGTGGTGGGACGAC
CAATAGCAATCCGAAGTACAAGATCAGCTTATGCAGGGACTTGAATGTGCGGCGGGTGTGTCCCCGAGGT
TCTAGCTGTACCTTTGCCCATTCCCAGGAGGAGGTAGAACGCTATCGTGCACGGAATCGAGGAAAACATA
TGAAGACACCGTTGGCGCTGCAGGGACCTCCAGCGGTAGGCGTAGGAGCCATAAAGAAACCACTAGGCGA
GCAGGAGGGACCGCCTCTAGGTAACATGCCACCCATGTTACCTATGTCGCCTATGCATTATATGGGCTCT
CCTAGGGGATATCTGGATCCCAGCTTGGGACTTTCGCCAGGTGGTGGTCTCCCGCCGTCGCATCACAGTC
CCATTACCAGGCTCATAGTGCCGAGCCGCTACGATTCGCGCTTTAGCGGGTTTGGCGGTGGCACGCCCAG
GATTCCTTCGCCCAGAGAATACCAAGCCAATCCGGTAGCGCCAACGCAACGCAATGCCAACCCACCGAAT
TTTAGTGTGAACAGTAACCTGCACAAGGGCTACATGTTGCCCGCCAGCGGTGGAGATGTCTTCCATCTGG
CCAATCCGTGGGAGCAAGCATACCTGGCACAGCAGCAACATCCTCCACAGCATCCCCAACAGCAGCAGCC
ACCGTCCAGCAAGCCGAATCCCAGCCGACCGTTGTCGATTTTACCCGCAACAGCTGATACCTCATTTTTT
GAAAAGAAACCGCCGAATAGTGTTAGCATAGATCTGGACAGGGTCCCGGAGGTCAATGTGGATGCAGTGC
CTCTGTTCCGGCGATCCAACAATAACCACAATAACAACAATAGTAACTCCCACAATAACAACAACAACAA
TCATGGCTCATCACTGCTGTTCTGGAACAATACGGGTAAAGATTCAGCCAACTTTGTACGATCAGACTCC
ATATTGGATGACGATGCGTCCACATTCGATGTGCCCACTGGCTCCTCCATGCTGAGTATCTACGGCCCGA
TTTGCCCCAAGAGCAGTACGACCGGCAACTGGAACAACTTTGATCTGGGATATGGCGGCTTCAAGAGTGA
CAGAAACGATAGCTTCAATGCCAATAAGCAGCAACAGCCGATGTGGGGCAGGAAACCGCAACTGATGTCG
GAAGACAGTTTCGAGGGCGGCGAAGATAGTGGAATGATGCTGCAGGAAGAGAAGAATGAAGTGGACATCG
AAGATCCCGATGACAGTGGGATCAAGGTGGACTAGGGATCCACCGGATCTAGATAACTGATCATAATCAG
CCATACCACATTTGTAGAGGTTTTACTTGCTTTAAAAAACCTCCCACACCTCCCCCTGAACCTGAAACAT
AAAATGAATGCAATTGTTGTTGTTAACTTGTTTATTGCAGCTTATAATGGTTACAAATAAAGCAATAGCA
TCACAAATTTCACAAATAAAGCATTTTTTTCACTGCATTCTAGTTGTGGTTTGTCCAAACTCATCAATGT
ATCTTAACGCGTAAATTGTAAGCGTTAATATTTTGTTAAAATTCGCGTTAAATTTTTGTTAAATCAGCTC
ATTTTTTAACCAATAGGCCGAAATCGGCAAAATCCCTTATAAATCAAAAGAATAGACCGAGATAGGGT
[37 nt withheld, positions 3709-3745]
AAAGAACGTGGACTCCAACGTCAAAGG
[49 nt withheld, positions 3773-3821]
T
[91 nt withheld, positions 3823-3913]
G
[124 nt withheld, positions 3915-4038]
CAGGTGGCACTTTTCGGGGAAATGTGCGCGGAACCCCTATTTGTTTATTTTTCTAAATACATTCAAATAT
GTATCCGCTCATGAGACAATAACCCTGATAAATGCTTCAATAATATTGAAAAAGGAAGAGTCCTGAGGCG
GAAAGAACCAGCTGTGGAATGTGTGTCAGTTAGGGTGTGGAAAGTCCCCAGGCTCCCCAGCAGGCAGAAG
TATGCAAAGCATGCATCTCAATTAGTCAGCAACCAGGTGTGGAAAGTCCCCAGGCTCCCCAGCAGGCAGA
AGTATGCAAAGCATGCATCTCAATTAGTCAGCAACCATAGTCCCGCCCCTAACTCCGCCCATCCCGCCCC
TAACTCCGCCCAGTTCCGCCCATTCTCCGCCCCATGGCTGACTAATTTTTTTTATTTATGCAGAGGCCGA
GGCCGCCTCGGCCTCTGAGCTATTCCAGAAGTAGTGAGGAGGCTTTTTTGGAGGCCTAGGCTTTTGCAAA
GATCGATCAAGAGACAGGATGAGGATCGTTTCGCATGATTGAACAAGATGGATTGCACGCAGGTTCTCCG
GCCGCTTGGGTGGAGAGGCTATTCGGCTATGACTGGGCACAACAGACAATCGGCTGCTCTGATGCCGCCG
TGTTCCGGCTGTCAGCGCAGGGGCGCCCGGTTCTTTTTGTCAAGACCGACCTGTCCGGTGCCCTGAATGA
ACTGCAAGACGAGGCAGCGCGGCTATCGTGGCTGGCCACGACGGGCGTTCCTTGCGCAGCTGTGCTCGAC
GTTGTCACTGAAGCGGGAAGGGACTGGCTGCTATTGGGCGAAGTGCCGGGGCAGGATCTCCTGTCATCTC
ACCTTGCTCCTGCCGAGAAAGTATCCATCATGGCTGATGCAATGCGGCGGCTGCATACGCTTGATCCGGC
TACCTGCCCATTCGACCACCAAGCGAAACATCGCATCGAGCGAGCACGTACTCGGATGGAAGCCGGTCTT
GTCGATCAGGATGATCTGGACGAAGAGCATCAGGGGCTCGCGCCAGCCGAACTGTTCGCCAGGCTCAAGG
CGAGCATGCCCGACGGCGAGGATCTCGTCGTGACCCATGGCGATGCCTGCTTGCCGAATATCATGGTGGA
AAATGGCCGCTTTTCTGGATTCATCGACTGTGGCCGGCTGGGTGTGGCGGACCGCTATCAGGACATAGCG
TTGGCTACCCGTGATATTGCTGAAGAGCTTGGCGGCGAATGGGCTGACCGCTTCCTCGTGCTTTACGGTA
TCGCCGCTCCCGATTCGCAGCGCATCGCCTTCTATCGCCTTCTTGACGAGTTCTTCTGAGCGGGACTCTG
GGGTTCGAAATGACCGACCAAGCGACGCCCAACCTGCCATCACGAGATTTCGATTCCACCGCCGCCTTCT
ATGAAAGGTTGGGCTTCGGAATCGTTTTCCGGGACGCCGGCTGGATGATCCTCCAGCGCGGGGATCTCAT
GCTGGAGTTCTTCGCCCACCCTAGGGGGAGGCTAACTGAAACACGGAAGGAGACAATACCGGAAGGAACC
CGCGCTATGACGGCAATAAAAAGACAGAATAAAACGCACGGTGTTGGGTCGTTTGTTCATAAACGCGGGG
TTCGGTCCCAGGGCTGGCACTCTGTCGATACCCCACCGAGACCCCATTGGGGCCAATACGCCCGCGTTTC
TTCCTTTTCCCCACCCCACCCCCCAAGTTCGGGTGAAGGCCCAGGGCTCGCAGCCAACGTCGGGGCGGCA
GGCCCTGCCATAGCCTCAGGTTACTCATATATACTTTAGATTGATTTAAAACTTCATTTTTAATTTAAAA
GGATCTAGGTGAAGATCCTTTTTGATAATCTCATGACCAAAATCCCTTAACGTGAGTTTTCGTTCCACTG
AGCGTCAGACCCCGTAGAAAAGATCAAAGGATCTTCTTGAGATCCTTTTTTTCTGCGCGTAATCTGCTGC
TTGCAAACAAAAAAACCACCGCTACCAGCGGTGGTTTGTTTGCCGGATCAAGAGCTACCAACTCTTTTTC
CGAAGGTAACTGGCTTCAGCAGAGCGCAGATACCAAATACTGTCCTTCTAGTGTAGCCGTAGTTAGGCCA
CCACTTCAAGAACTCTGTAGCACCGCCTACATACCTCGCTCTGCTAATCCTGTTACCAGTGGCTGCTGCC
AGTGGCGATAAGTCGTGTCTTACCGGGTTGGACTCAAGACGATAGTTACCGGATAAGGCGCAGCGGTCGG
GCTGAACGGGGGGTTCGTGCACACAGCCCAGCTTGGAGCGAACGACCTACACCGAACTGAGATACCTACA
GCGTGAGCTATGAGAAAGCGCCACGCTTCCCGAAGGGAGAAAGGCGGACAGGTATCCGGTAAGCGGCAGG
GTCGGAACAGGAGAGCGCACGAGGGAGCTTCCAGGGGGAAACGCCTGGTATCTTTATAGTCCTGTCGGGT
TTCGCCACCTCTGACTTGAGCGTCGATTTTTGTGATGCTCGTCAGGGGGGCGGAGCCTATGGAAAAACGC
CAGCAACGCGGCCTTTTTACGGTTCCTGGCCTTTTGCTGGCCTTTTGCTCACATGTTCTTTCCTGCGTTA
TCCCCTGATTCTGTGGATAACCGTATTACCGCCATGCAT
